>Addgene plasmid #13726 | pCpSRb-4 | depositor full sequence | sequence record 7742 | Author sequence
TGGCGAATGGG
[124 nt withheld, positions 12-135]
C
[91 nt withheld, positions 137-227]
A
[49 nt withheld, positions 229-277]
CCTTTGACGTTGGAGTCCACGTTCTTT
[37 nt withheld, positions 305-341]
ACCCTATCTCGGTCTATTCTTTTGATTTATAAGGGATTTTGCCGATTTCGGCCTATTGGTTAAAAAATGA
GCTGATTTAACAAAAATTTAACGCGAATTTTAACAAAATATTAACGTTTACAATTTCAGGTGGCACTTTT
CGGGGAAATGTGCGCGGAACCCCTATTTGTTTATTTTTCTAAATACATTCAAATATGTATCCGCTCATGA
ATTAATTCTTAGAAAAACTCATCGAGCATCAAATGAAACTGCAATTTATTCATATCAGGATTATCAATAC
CATATTTTTGAAAAAGCCGTTTCTGTAATGAAGGAGAAAACTCACCGAGGCAGTTCCATAGGATGGCAAG
ATCCTGGTATCGGTCTGCGATTCCGACTCGTCCAACATCAATACAACCTATTAATTTCCCCTCGTCAAAA
ATAAGGTTATCAAGTGAGAAATCACCATGAGTGACGACTGAATCCGGTGAGAATGGCAAAAGTTTATGCA
TTTCTTTCCAGACTTGTTCAACAGGCCAGCCATTACGCTCGTCATCAAAATCACTCGCATCAACCAAACC
GTTATTCATTCGTGATTGCGCCTGAGCGAGACGAAATACGCGATCGCTGTTAAAAGGACAATTACAAACA
GGAATCGAATGCAACCGGCGCAGGAACACTGCCAGCGCATCAACAATATTTTCACCTGAATCAGGATATT
CTTCTAATACCTGGAATGCTGTTTTCCCGGGGATCGCAGTGGTGAGTAACCATGCATCATCAGGAGTACG
GATAAAATGCTTGATGGTCGGAAGAGGCATAAATTCCGTCAGCCAGTTTAGTCTGACCATCTCATCTGTA
ACATCATTGGCAACGCTACCTTTGCCATGTTTCAGAAACAACTCTGGCGCATCGGGCTTCCCATACAATC
GATAGATTGTCGCACCTGATTGCCCGACATTATCGCGAGCCCATTTATACCCATATAAATCAGCATCCAT
GTTGGAATTTAATCGCGGCCTAGAGCAAGACGTTTCCCGTTGAATATGGCTCATAACACCCCTTGTATTA
CTGTTTATGTAAGCAGACAGTTTTATTGTTCATGACCAAAATCCCTTAACGTGAGTTTTCGTTCCACTGA
GCGTCAGACCCCGTAGAAAAGATCAAAGGATCTTCTTGAGATCCTTTTTTTCTGCGCGTAATCTGCTGCT
TGCAAACAAAAAAACCACCGCTACCAGCGGTGGTTTGTTTGCCGGATCAAGAGCTACCAACTCTTTTTCC
GAAGGTAACTGGCTTCAGCAGAGCGCAGATACCAAATACTGTCCTTCTAGTGTAGCCGTAGTTAGGCCAC
CACTTCAAGAACTCTGTAGCACCGCCTACATACCTCGCTCTGCTAATCCTGTTACCAGTGGCTGCTGCCA
GTGGCGATAAGTCGTGTCTTACCGGGTTGGACTCAAGACGATAGTTACCGGATAAGGCGCAGCGGTCGGG
CTGAACGGGGGGTTCGTGCACACAGCCCAGCTTGGAGCGAACGACCTACACCGAACTGAGATACCTACAG
CGTGAGCTATGAGAAAGCGCCACGCTTCCCGAAGGGAGAAAGGCGGACAGGTATCCGGTAAGCGGCAGGG
TCGGAACAGGAGAGCGCACGAGGGAGCTTCCAGGGGGAAACGCCTGGTATCTTTATAGTCCTGTCGGGTT
TCGCCACCTCTGACTTGAGCGTCGATTTTTGTGATGCTCGTCAGGGGGGCGGAGCCTATGGAAAAACGCC
AGCAACGCGGCCTTTTTACGGTTCCTGGCCTTTTGCTGGCCTTTTGCTCACATGTTCTTTCCTGCGTTAT
CCCCTGATTCTGTGGATAACCGTATTACCGCCTTTGAGTGAGCTGATACCGCTCGCCGCAGCCGAACGAC
CGAGCGCAGCGAGTCAGTGAGCGAGGAAGCGGAAGAGCGCCTGATGCGGTATTTTCTCCTTACGCATCTG
TGCGGTATTTCACACCGCATATATGGTGCACTCTCAGTACAATCTGCTCTGATGCCGCATAGTTAAGCCA
GTATACACTCCGCTATCGCTACGTGACTGGGTCATGGCTGCGCCCCGACACCCGCCAACACCCGCTGACG
CGCCCTGACGGGCTTGTCTGCTCCCGGCATCCGCTTACAGACAAGCTGTGACCGTCTCCGGGAGCTGCAT
GTGTCAGAGGTTTTCACCGTCATCACCGAAACGCGCGAGGCAGCTGCGGTAAAGCTCATCAGCGTGGTCG
TGAAGCGATTCACAGATGTCTGCCTGTTCATCCGCGTCCAGCTCGTTGAGTTTCTCCAGAAGCGTTAATG
TCTGGCTTCTGATAAAGCGGGCCATGTTAAGGGCGGTTTTTTCCTGTTTGGTCACTGATGCCTCCGTGTA
AGGGGGATTTCTGTTCATGGGGGTAATGATACCGATGAAACGAGAGAGGATGCTCACGATACGGGTTACT
GATGATGAACATGCCCGGTTACTGGAACGTTGTGAGGGTAAACAACTGGCGGTATGGATGCGGCGGGACC
AGAGAAAAATCACTCAGGGTCAATGCCAGCGCTTCGTTAATACAGATGTAGGTGTTCCACAGGGTAGCCA
GCAGCATCCTGCGATGCAGATCCGGAACATAATGGTGCAGGGCGCTGACTTCCGCGTTTCCAGACTTTAC
GAAACACGGAAACCGAAGACCATTCATGTTGTTGCTCAGGTCGCAGACGTTTTGCAGCAGCAGTCGCTTC
ACGTTCGCTCGCGTATCGGTGATTCATTCTGCTAACCAGTAAGGCAACCCCGCCAGCCTAGCCGGGTCCT
CAACGACAGGAGCACGATCATGCGCACCCGTGGGGCCGCCATGCCGGCGATAATGGCCTGCTTCTCGCCG
AAACGTTTGGTGGCGGGACCAGTGACGAAGGCTTGAGCGAGGGCGTGCAAGATTCCGAATACCGCAAGCG
ACAGGCCGATCATCGTCGCGCTCCAGCGAAAGCGGTCCTCGCCGAAAATGACCCAGAGCGCTGCCGGCAC
CTGTCCTACGAGTTGCATGATAAAGAAGACAGTCATAAGTGCGGCGACGATAGTCATGCCCCGCGCCCAC
CGGAAGGAGCTGACTGGGTTGAAGGCTCTCAAGGGCATCGGTCGAGATCCCGGTGCCTAATGAGTGAGCT
AACTTACATTAATTGCGTTGCGCTCACTGCCCGCTTTCCAGTCGGGAAACCTGTCGTGCCAGCTGCATTA
ATGAATCGGCCAACGCGCGGGGAGAGGCGGTTTGCGTATTGGGCGCCAGGGTGGTTTTTCTTTTCACCAG
TGAGACGGGCAACAGCTGATTGCCCTTCACCGCCTGGCCCTGAGAGAGTTGCAGCAAGCGGTCCACGCTG
GTTTGCCCCAGCAGGCGAAAATCCTGTTTGATGGTGGTTAACGGCGGGATATAACATGAGCTGTCTTCGG
TATCGTCGTATCCCACTACCGAGATATCCGCACCAACGCGCAGCCCGGACTCGGTAATGGCGCGCATTGC
GCCCAGCGCCATCTGATCGTTGGCAACCAGCATCGCAGTGGGAACGATGCCCTCATTCAGCATTTGCATG
GTTTGTTGAAAACCGGACATGGCACTCCAGTCGCCTTCCCGTTCCGCTATCGGCTGAATTTGATTGCGAG
TGAGATATTTATGCCAGCCAGCCAGACGCAGACGCGCCGAGACAGAACTTAATGGGCCCGCTAACAGCGC
GATTTGCTGGTGACCCAATGCGACCAGATGCTCCACGCCCAGTCGCGTACCGTCTTCATGGGAGAAAATA
ATACTGTTGATGGGTGTCTGGTCAGAGACATCAAGAAATAACGCCGGAACATTAGTGCAGGCAGCTTCCA
CAGCAATGGCATCCTGGTCATCCAGCGGATAGTTAATGATCAGCCCACTGACGCGTTGCGCGAGAAGATT
GTGCACCGCCGCTTTACAGGCTTCGACGCCGCTTCGTTCTACCATCGACACCACCACGCTGGCACCCAGT
TGATCGGCGCGAGATTTAATCGCCGCGACAATTTGCGACGGCGCGTGCAGGGCCAGACTGGAGGTGGCAA
CGCCAATCAGCAACGACTGTTTGCCCGCCAGTTGTTGTGCCACGCGGTTGGGAATGTAATTCAGCTCCGC
CATCGCCGCTTCCACTTTTTCCCGCGTTTTCGCAGAAACGTGGCTGGCCTGGTTCACCACGCGGGAAACG
GTCTGATAAGAGACACCGGCATACTCTGCGACATCGTATAACGTTACTGGTTTCACATTCACCACCCTGA
ATTGACTCTCTTCCGGGCGCTATCATGCCATACCGCGAAAGGTTTTGCGCCATTCGATGGTGTCCGGGAT
CTCGACGCTCTCCCTTATGCGACTCCTGCATTAGGAAGCAGCCCAGTAGTAGGTTGAGGCCGTTGAGCAC
CGCCGCCGCAAGGAATGGTGCATGCAAGGAGATGGCGCCCAACAGTCCCCCGGCCACGGGGCCTGCCACC
ATACCCACGCCGAAACAAGCGCTCATGAGCCCGAAGTGGCGAGCCCGATCTTCCCCATCGGTGATGTCGG
CGATATAGGCGCCAGCAACCGCACCTGTGGCGCCGGTGATGCCGGCCACGATGCGTCCGGCGTAGAGGAT
CGAGATCTCGATCCCGCGAAATTAATACGACTCACTATAGGGGAATTGTGAGCGGATAACAATTCCCCTC
TAGAAATAATTTTGTTTAACTTTAAGAAGGAGATATACCATGGGCAGCAGCCATCATCATCATCATCACA
GCAGCGGCCTGGAAGTTCTGTTCCAGGGGCCCCATATGGACGGGTTCAAATTTGCAAATTTGGAAGCATC
TGTAGTTGCTTTTGAGGGCAGTATTAATAAAAGAAAAATTTCCCAATGGCGCGAATGGATAGATGAAAAA
CTGGGCGGCGGATCCGGTGGCGGTAGTTATCAACCATCTATTATCATTGCAGGTCCTCAAAATTCTGGAA
AAACGAGCTTGCTTACGCTGCTAACCACAGATTCAGTAAGACCAACTGTTGTTTCTCAAGAACCGTTATC
AGCAGCGGATTACGATGGTTCCGGCGTCACGTTAGTGGACTTCCCAGGCCATGTCAAGTTGCGTTATAAA
CTCTCAGATTATTTGAAAACAAGAGCCAAATTTGTTAAAGGGTTGATATTTATGGTAGACTCAACAGTTG
ATCCTAAGAAATTAACAACAACAGCTGAGTTCTTGGTAGACATATTATCAATTACTGAATCTAGTTGCGA
AAATGGTATTGATATCTTAATTGCATGCAATAAAAGCGAATTGTTCACTGCAAGACCACCATCAAAGATC
AAGGATGCTTTAGAAAGCGAAATTCAAAAGGTTATTGAAAGAAGGAAATAAGCTTGCGGCCGCACTCGAG
CACCACCACCACCACCACTGAGATCCGGCTGCTAACAAAGCCCGAAAGGAAGCTGAGTTGGCTGCTGCCA
CCGCTGAGCAATAACTAGCATAACCCCTTGGGGCCTCTAAACGGGTCTTGAGGGGTTTTTTGCTGAAAGG
AGGAACTATATCCGGAT
Features (pLannotate 1.2.2; 21 found; start..end, strand, type, name):
     12..467     +  rep_origin     f1 ori (sequence partly withheld): f1 bacteriophage origin of replication; arrow indicates direction of (+) strand synthesis
    494..551     +  promoter       AmpR promoter (fragment): bla
    560..1375    -  CDS            KanR: aminoglycoside phosphotransferase; aph(3')-Ia; confers resistance to kanamycin in bacteria or G418 (Geneticin®) in eukaryotes
   1497..2085    +  rep_origin     ori: high-copy-number ColE1/pMB1/pBR322/pUC origin of replication
   2271..2413    -  misc_feature   bom: basis of mobility region from pBR322
   2515..2706    -  CDS            rop: Rop protein, which maintains plasmids at low copy number; rop
   2723..3103    +  CDS            YPB1_ECOLX: Protein predicted: Swiss-Prot protein existence level 4. From Escherichia coli.
   3175..3466    -  CDS            TcR (fragment): tetracycline efflux protein; tet; confers resistance to tetracycline
   3481..3502    -  protein_bind   CAP binding site: CAP binding activates transcription in the presence of cAMP. E. coli catabolite activator protein
   3515..4597    -  CDS            lacI: lac repressor; lacI; The lac repressor binds to the lac operator to inhibit transcription in E. coli. This inhibition can be relieved by adding lactose or isopropyl-β-D-thiogalactopyranoside (IPTG).
   4598..4675    -  promoter       lacI promoter: lacI
   4683..4962    -  CDS            TcR (fragment): tetracycline efflux protein; tet; confers resistance to tetracycline
   4984..5002    +  promoter       T7 promoter: promoter for bacteriophage T7 RNA polymerase
   5003..5027    +  protein_bind   lac operator: The lac repressor binds to the lac operator to inhibit transcription in E. coli. This inhibition can be relieved by adding lactose or isopropyl-β-D-thiogalactopyranoside (IPTG). lac repressor encoded by lacI
   5042..5064    +  RBS            RBS: efficient ribosome binding site from bacteriophage T7 gene 10 (Olins and Rangwala, 1989)
   5083..5099    +  CDS            capTEV™ (fragment): composite tag for in vivo biotinylation, TEV protease cleavage, and 6xHis tagging
   5140..5244    +  CDS            SRP102 (fragment): SRPB_YEAST - Experimental evidence at protein level: Swiss-Prot protein existence level 1. Component of the SRP (signal recognition particle) receptor. Ensures, in conjunction with the signal recognition particle, the correct targeting of the nascent secretory proteins to the endoplasmic reticulum membrane system. Has GTPase activity. May mediate the membrane association of SRPR. From Saccharomyces cerevisiae (strain ATCC 204508 / S288c) (Baker's yeast).
   5266..5709    +  CDS            SRP102 (fragment): SRPB_YEAST - Experimental evidence at protein level: Swiss-Prot protein existence level 1. Component of the SRP (signal recognition particle) receptor. Ensures, in conjunction with the signal recognition particle, the correct targeting of the nascent secretory proteins to the endoplasmic reticulum membrane system. Has GTPase activity. May mediate the membrane association of SRPR. From Saccharomyces cerevisiae (strain ATCC 204508 / S288c) (Baker's yeast).
   5732..5749    +  CDS            9xHis (fragment): 9xHis affinity tag
   5759..5808    +  CDS            SET1 (fragment): solubility-enhancement tag derived from T7 phage gene 10B
   5816..5863    +  terminator     T7 terminator: transcription terminator for bacteriophage T7 RNA polymerase
