[The description below was written by a language model from this plasmid's Addgene catalogue record and pLannotate feature annotations shown in this document.]
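Description:
pCpSRb-4 is a bacterial expression plasmid built on a pET28a-derived backbone for producing an engineered form of the β subunit of the signal recognition particle receptor (SRβ, SRP102) from Saccharomyces cerevisiae in E. coli. It is selected with kanamycin through the aph(3')-Ia gene. It replicates from a pBR322-type ColE1 origin accompanied by the bom region and the rop gene, which fits its listing as low copy. An f1 phage origin is also present. The short tetracycline-resistance fragments and the predicted E. coli ORF in the annotation are remnants of the pBR322 lineage rather than functional parts.

Expression follows the standard pET arrangement. A T7 promoter with an adjacent lac operator and the T7 gene 10 ribosome binding site drives the coding region, a T7 terminator ends the transcript, and the plasmid's own lacI gene keeps the system repressed until induction with IPTG in a host that supplies T7 RNA polymerase. The 576 bp insert, cloned between NdeI and HindIII, encodes a circularly permuted SRβ (described as SRβD210K183). This matches the feature table, where SRP102 appears as two separate fragments in rearranged order, with a short unannotated gap between them. The protein carries an N-terminal 6xHis tag from the backbone that is removable with PreScission protease; the short "capTEV" hit upstream probably reflects this His-tag region. The His and T7-gene-10-like matches downstream of the insert are likely residual vector sequence, and the record does not say whether they are translated. The associated publication concerns SRβ homodimerization in the nucleotide-free state and proline isomerization in switch II, so the construct was evidently made to produce recombinant protein for structural and biochemical study of this GTPase.
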