Addgene plasmid #13726: pCpSRb-4
Depositing lab: Thomas Schwartz. Depositing organization: Massachusetts Institute of Technology. Publication: Homodimerization of the G protein SRbeta in the nucleotide-free state involves proline cis/trans isomerization in the switch II region. Schwartz TU, Schmidt D, Brohawn SG, Blobel G. Proc Natl Acad Sci U S A. 2006 May 2. 103(18):6823-8. 10.1073/pnas.0602083103 PubMed 16627619.
Backbone
  Vector backbone: pET28a-derived
  Backbone size w/o insert (bp): 5312
  Vector type: Bacterial Expression
Growth in bacteria
  Bacterial resistance: Kanamycin, 50 μg/mL
  Growth temperature: 37°C
  Growth strain: DH5alpha
  Growth instructions: Expression is optimal at 30 degrees
  Copy number: Low Copy
Gene/Insert
  Gene/Insert name: Signal recognition particle receptor β subunit (alt name: SRβ)
  Species: S. cerevisiae (budding yeast)
  Insert size (bp): 576
  Mutation: Circularly permuted SRβD210K183 with Precission protease cleavable 6x-His tag
  Entrez Gene: SRP102
  Tag / fusion protein: 6xHis (N terminal on backbone)
  Cloning method: Restriction Enzyme; 5′ cloning site Nde1 (not destroyed); 3′ cloning site HindIII (not destroyed)
  Sequencing primers: 5′ T7 promoter; 3′ T7 terminator
Terms and licenses: Academic/Nonprofit Terms; Industry Terms: Not Available to Industry
How to cite: pCpSRb-4 was a gift from Thomas Schwartz (Addgene plasmid # 13726 ; http://n2t.net/addgene:13726 ; RRID:Addgene_13726)
